>Addgene plasmid #104318 | mGarnet2-alpha-tubulin | addgene full sequence | sequence record 225654 | Addgene NGS Result
CGTTACATAACTTACGGTAAATGGCCCGCCTGGCTGACCGCCCAACGACCCCCGCCCATTGACGTCAATA
ATGACGTATGTTCCCATAGTAACGCCAATAGGGACTTTCCATTGACGTCAATGGGTGGAGTATTTACGGT
AAACTGCCCACTTGGCAGTACATCAAGTGTATCATATGCCAAGTACGCCCCCTATTGACGTCAATGACGG
TAAATGGCCCGCCTGGCATTATGCCCAGTACATGACCTTATGGGACTTTCCTACTTGGCAGTACATCTAC
GTATTAGTCATCGCTATTACCATGGTGATGCGGTTTTGGCAGTACATCAATGGGCGTGGATAGCGGTTTG
ACTCACGGGGATTTCCAAGTCTCCACCCCATTGACGTCAATGGGAGTTTGTTTTGGCACCAAAATCAACG
GGACTTTCCAAAATGTCGTAACAACTCCGCCCCATTGACGCAAATGGGCGGTAGGCGTGTACGGTGGGAG
GTCTATATAAGCAGAGCTGGTTTAGTGAACCGTCAGATCCGCTAGCGCTACCGGTCGCCACCATGAACAG
CCTGATCAAAGAAAACATGCGGATGAAGGTGGTGCTGGAAGGCAGCGTGAACGGCCACCAGTTCAAGTGC
ACCGGCGAGGGCGAGGGCAACCCCTACATGGGCACCCAGACCATGCGGATCAAAGTGATCGAGGGCGGAC
CTCTGCCCTTCGCCTTCGACATCCTGGCCACATCCTTCATGTACGGCAGCAAGACCTTCATCAAGTACCC
CAAGGGCATCCCCGATTTCTTCAAGCAGAGCTTCCCCGAGGGCTTCACCTGGGAGAGAGTGACCAGATAC
GAGGACGGCGGCGTGATCACCGTGATGCAGGACACCAGCCTGGAAGATGGCTGCCTGGTGTACCATGCCC
AGCTCAGGGGCGTGAATTTTCCCAGCAACGGCGCCGTGATGCAGAAGAAAACCAAGGGCTGGGAGCCCAA
CACCGAGATGATGTACCCCGCTGACGGCGGACTGAGAGGCTACAACCACATGGCCCTGAAGGTGGACGGC
GGAGGGCACCTGCACTGCAGCCTGGTGACCACCTACCGATCCAAGAAAACCGTGGGCAACATCAAGATGC
CCGGCATCCACGCCGTGGACCGGCGGCTGGAAAGGCTGGAAGAGTCCGACAACGAGATGTTCGTGGTGCA
GCGGGAGCACGCCGTGGCCAAGTTCGCCGGCCTGGGCGGAGGGTCCGGACTCAGATCTCGAGTGCGTGAG
TGCATCTCCATCCACGTTGGCCAGGCTGGTGTCCAGATTGGCAATGCCTGCTGGGAGCTCTACTGCCTGG
AACACGGCATCCAGCCCGATGGCCAGATGCCAAGTGACAAGACCATTGGGGGAGGAGATGACTCCTTCAA
CACCTTCTTCAGTGAGACGGGCGCTGGCAAGCACGTGCCCCGGGCTGTGTTTGTAGACTTGGAACCCACA
GTCATTGATGAAGTTCGCACTGGCACCTACCGCCAGCTCTTCCACCCTGAGCAGCTCATCACAGGCAAGG
AAGATGCTGCCAATAACTATGCCCGAGGGCACTACACCATTGGCAAGGAGATCATTGACCTTGTGTTGGA
CCGAATTCGCAAGCTGGCTGACCAGTGCACCGGTCTTCAGGGCTTCTTGGTTTTCCACAGCTTTGGTGGG
GGAACTGGTTCTGGGTTCACCTCCCTGCTCATGGAACGTCTCTCAGTTGATTATGGCAAGAAGTCCAAGC
TGGAGTTCTCCATTTACCCAGCACCCCAGGTTTCCACAGCTGTAGTTGAGCCCTACAACTCCATCCTCAC
CACCCACACCACCCTGGAGCACTCTGATTGTGCCTTCATGGTAGACAATGAGGCCATCTATGACATCTGT
CGTAGAAACCTCGATATCGAGCGCCCAACCTACACTAACCTTAACCGCCTTATTAGCCAGATTGTGTCCT
CCATCACTGCTTCCCTGAGATTTGATGGAGCCCTGAATGTTGACCTGACAGAATTCCAGACCAACCTGGT
GCCCTACCCCCGCATCCACTTCCCTCTGGCCACATATGCCCCTGTCATCTCTGCTGAGAAAGCCTACCAT
GAACAGCTTTCTGTAGCAGAGATCACCAATGCTTGCTTTGAGCCAGCCAACCAGATGGTGAAATGTGACC
CTCGCCATGGTAAATACATGGCTTGCTGCCTGTTGTACCGTGGTGACGTGGTTCCCAAAGATGTCAATGC
TGCCATTGCCACCATCAAAACCAAGCGCAGCATCCAGTTTGTGGATTGGTGCCCCACTGGCTTCAAGGTT
GGCATCAACTACCAGCCTCCCACTGTGGTGCCTGGTGGAGACCTGGCCAAGGTACAGAGAGCTGTGTGCA
TGCTGAGCAACACCACAGCCATTGCTGAGGCCTGGGCTCGCCTGGACCACAAGTTTGACCTGATGTATGC
CAAGCGTGCCTTTGTTCACTGGTACGTGGGTGAGGGGATGGAGGAAGGCGAGTTTTCAGAGGCCCGTGAA
GATATGGCTGCCCTTGAGAAGGATTATGAGGAGGTTGGTGTGGATTCTGTTGAAGGAGAGGGTGAGGAAG
AAGGAGAGGAATACTAAGGATCCACCGGATCTAGATAACTGATCATAATCAGCCATACCACATTTGTAGA
GGTTTTACTTGCTTTAAAAAACCTCCCACACCTCCCCCTGAACCTGAAACATAAAATGAATGCAATTGTT
GTTGTTAACTTGTTTATTGCAGCTTATAATGGTTACAAATAAAGCAATAGCATCACAAATTTCACAAATA
AAGCATTTTTTTCACTGCATTCTAGTTGTGGTTTGTCCAAACTCATCAATGTATCTTAAGGCGTAAATTG
TAAGCGTTAATATTTTGTTAAAATTCGCGTTAAATTTTTGTTAAATCAGCTCATTTTTTAACCAATAGGC
CGAAATCGGCAAAATCCCTTATAAATCAAAAGAATAGACCGAGATAGGGT
[37 nt withheld, positions 2991-3027]
AAAGAACGTGGACTCCAACGTCAAAGG
[49 nt withheld, positions 3055-3103]
T
[91 nt withheld, positions 3105-3195]
G
[124 nt withheld, positions 3197-3320]
CAGGTGGCACTTTTCGGGGAAATGTGCGCGGAACCCCTATTTGTTTATTTTTCTAAATACATTCAAATAT
GTATCCGCTCATGAGACAATAACCCTGATAAATGCTTCAATAATATTGAAAAAGGAAGAGTCCTGAGGCG
GAAAGAACCAGCTGTGGAATGTGTGTCAGTTAGGGTGTGGAAAGTCCCCAGGCTCCCCAGCAGGCAGAAG
TATGCAAAGCATGCATCTCAATTAGTCAGCAACCATAGTCCCGCCCCTAACTCCGCCCATCCCGCCCCTA
ACTCCGCCCAGTTCCGCCCATTCTCCGCCCCATGGCTGACTAATTTTTTTTATTTATGCAGAGGCCGAGG
CCGCCTCGGCCTCTGAGCTATTCCAGAAGTAGTGAGGAGGCTTTTTTGGAGGCCTAGGCTTTTGCAAAGA
TCGATCAAGAGACAGGATGAGGATCGTTTCGCATGATTGAACAAGATGGATTGCACGCAGGTTCTCCGGC
CGCTTGGGTGGAGAGGCTATTCGGCTATGACTGGGCACAACAGACAATCGGCTGCTCTGATGCCGCCGTG
TTCCGGCTGTCAGCGCAGGGGCGCCCGGTTCTTTTTGTCAAGACCGACCTGTCCGGTGCCCTGAATGAAC
TGCAAGACGAGGCAGCGCGGCTATCGTGGCTGGCCACGACGGGCGTTCCTTGCGCAGCTGTGCTCGACGT
TGTCACTGAAGCGGGAAGGGACTGGCTGCTATTGGGCGAAGTGCCGGGGCAGGATCTCCTGTCATCTCAC
CTTGCTCCTGCCGAGAAAGTATCCATCATGGCTGATGCAATGCGGCGGCTGCATACGCTTGATCCGGCTA
CCTGCCCATTCGACCACCAAGCGAAACATCGCATCGAGCGAGCACGTACTCGGATGGAAGCCGGTCTTGT
CGATCAGGATGATCTGGACGAAGAGCATCAGGGGCTCGCGCCAGCCGAACTGTTCGCCAGGCTCAAGGCG
AGCATGCCCGACGGCGAGGATCTCGTCGTGACCCATGGCGATGCCTGCTTGCCGAATATCATGGTGGAAA
ATGGCCGCTTTTCTGGATTCATCGACTGTGGCCGGCTGGGTGTGGCGGACCGCTATCAGGACATAGCGTT
GGCTACCCGTGATATTGCTGAAGAGCTTGGCGGCGAATGGGCTGACCGCTTCCTCGTGCTTTACGGTATC
GCCGCTCCCGATTCGCAGCGCATCGCCTTCTATCGCCTTCTTGACGAGTTCTTCTGAGCGGGACTCTGGG
GTTCGAAATGACCGACCAAGCGACGCCCAACCTGCCATCACGAGATTTCGATTCCACCGCCGCCTTCTAT
GAAAGGTTGGGCTTCGGAATCGTTTTCCGGGACGCCGGCTGGATGATCCTCCAGCGCGGGGATCTCATGC
TGGAGTTCTTCGCCCACCCTAGGGGGAGGCTAACTGAAACACGGAAGGAGACAATACCGGAAGGAACCCG
CGCTATGACGGCAATAAAAAGACAGAATAAAACGCACGGTGTTGGGTCGTTTGTTCATAAACGCGGGGTT
CGGTCCCAGGGCTGGCACTCTGTCGATACCCCACCGAGACCCCATTGGGGCCAATACGCCCGCGTTTCTT
CCTTTTCCCCACCCCACCCCCCAAGTTCGGGTGAAGGCCCAGGGCTCGCAGCCAACGTCGGGGCGGCAGG
CCCTGCCATAGCCTCAGGTTACTCATATATACTTTAGATTGATTTAAAACTTCATTTTTAATTTAAAAGG
ATCTAGGTGAAGATCCTTTTTGATAATCTCATGACCAAAATCCCTTAACGTGAGTTTTCGTTCCACTGAG
CGTCAGACCCCGTAGAAAAGATCAAAGGATCTTCTTGAGATCCTTTTTTTCTGCGCGTAATCTGCTGCTT
GCAAACAAAAAAACCACCGCTACCAGCGGTGGTTTGTTTGCCGGATCAAGAGCTACCAACTCTTTTTCCG
AAGGTAACTGGCTTCAGCAGAGCGCAGATACCAAATACTGTTCTTCTAGTGTAGCCGTAGTTAGGCCACC
ACTTCAAGAACTCTGTAGCACCGCCTACATACCTCGCTCTGCTAATCCTGTTACCAGTGGCTGCTGCCAG
TGGCGATAAGTCGTGTCTTACCGGGTTGGACTCAAGACGATAGTTACCGGATAAGGCGCAGCGGTCGGGC
TGAACGGGGGGTTCGTGCACACAGCCCAGCTTGGAGCGAACGACCTACACCGAACTGAGATACCTACAGC
GTGAGCTATGAGAAAGCGCCACGCTTCCCGAAGGGAGAAAGGCGGACAGGTATCCGGTAAGCGGCAGGGT
CGGAACAGGAGAGCGCACGAGGGAGCTTCCAGGGGGAAACGCCTGGTATCTTTATAGTCCTGTCGGGTTT
CGCCACCTCTGACTTGAGCGTCGATTTTTGTGATGCTCGTCAGGGGGGCGGAGCCTATGGAAAAACGCCA
GCAACGCGGCCTTTTTACGGTTCCTGGCCTTTTGCTGGCCTTTTGCTCACATGTTCTTTCCTGCGTTATC
CCCTGATTCTGTGGATAACCGTATTACCGCCATGCATTAGTTATTAATAGTAATCAATTACGGGGTCATT
AGTTCATAGCCCATATATGGAGTTCCG
Features (pLannotate 1.2.2; 16 found; start..end, strand, type, name):
      1..304     +  enhancer       CMV enhancer: human cytomegalovirus immediate early enhancer
    305..508     +  promoter       CMV promoter: human cytomegalovirus (CMV) immediate early promoter
    553..1233    +  CDS            mGarnet2: mGarnet2 is a basic (constitutively fluorescent) red fluorescent protein published in 2017, derived from Entacmaea quadricolor. It has high acid sensitivity.
   1234..1252    +  misc_feature   MCS (fragment): multiple cloning site
   1255..2604    +  CDS            TBA1B_BOVIN: Experimental evidence at protein level: Swiss-Prot protein existence level 1. Tubulin is the major constituent of microtubules. It binds two moles of GTP, one at an exchangeable site on the beta chain and one at a non-exchangeable site on the alpha chain. From Bos taurus (Bovine).
   2630..2714    +  CDS            large T antigen (fragment): large T antigen from SV40 (simian virus 40)
   2737..2858    +  polyA_signal   SV40 poly(A) signal: SV40 polyadenylation signal
   2892..3320    -  rep_origin     f1 ori (sequence partly withheld): f1 bacteriophage origin of replication; arrow indicates direction of (+) strand synthesis
   3347..3451    +  promoter       AmpR promoter: bla
   3520..3730    +  promoter       SV40 promoter: SV40 early promoter
   3773..4567    +  CDS            NeoR/KanR: aminoglycoside phosphotransferase from Tn5; aph(3')-II (or nptII); confers resistance to neomycin, kanamycin, and G418 (Geneticin®)
   4588..4740    +  CDS            ble (fragment): BLE_KLEPN - Experimental evidence at protein level: Swiss-Prot protein existence level 1. Binding protein with a strong affinity to the bleomycin family of antibiotics. Binds to CL990; an antimitotic-antibiotic compound. From Klebsiella pneumoniae.
   4799..4846    +  polyA_signal   HSV TK poly(A) signal: herpes simplex virus thymidine kinase polyadenylation signal (Cole and Stacy, 1985)
   4937..4953    -  polyA_signal   bGH poly(A) signal (fragment): bovine growth hormone polyadenylation signal
   5175..5763    +  rep_origin     ori: high-copy-number ColE1/pMB1/pBR322/pUC origin of replication
   5878..5937    +  enhancer       CMV enhancer (fragment): human cytomegalovirus immediate early enhancer
