[The description below was written by a language model from this plasmid's Addgene catalogue record and pLannotate feature annotations shown in this document.]
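Description:
mGarnet2-alpha-tubulin is a mammalian expression plasmid of about 5.9 kb built on a pEGFP-type backbone, in which the original fluorescent protein has been replaced by the far-red marker mGarnet2. The CMV immediate-early enhancer and promoter drive a single open reading frame. It consists of mGarnet2, a constitutively fluorescent red protein derived from the sea anemone Entacmaea quadricolor, followed by a short remnant of the multiple cloning site that acts as a linker, and then an alpha-tubulin coding sequence. The fluorescent protein therefore sits at the N-terminus of tubulin. The catalogue entry does not state the species of the tubulin; automated annotation found its best match to bovine alpha-1B tubulin, but this protein is highly conserved, so that match does not establish the source. Transcripts are terminated by the SV40 polyadenylation signal.

The plasmid is propagated in E. coli through a high-copy ColE1/pUC-type origin and is selected with kanamycin. The Tn5 aminoglycoside phosphotransferase gene (NeoR/KanR) is preceded by both a bacterial bla promoter and the SV40 early promoter and is followed by the HSV TK polyadenylation signal. This arrangement gives kanamycin resistance in bacteria and could also support G418 selection of stably transfected mammalian cells. An f1 origin allows single-stranded DNA production. The small fragments annotated as large T antigen, ble and bGH poly(A) are probably backbone remnants or partial matches rather than functional elements.

The construct is intended for labelling alpha-tubulin, and thus the microtubule cytoskeleton, in transfected cells. It was deposited alongside work presenting mGarnet2 as a far-red marker for fluorescence microscopy and STED nanoscopy.
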