Addgene plasmid #104318: mGarnet2-alpha-tubulin
Purpose: codes for a fusion of fluorescent protein mGarnet2 and alpha-tubulin, visualizes alpha-tubulin
Depositing lab: Ulrich Nienhaus. Depositing organization: Karlsruhe Institute of Technology. Publication: A far-red emitting fluorescent marker protein, mGarnet2, for microscopy and STED nanoscopy. Matela G, Gao P, Guigas G, Eckert AF, Nienhaus K, Nienhaus GU. Chem Commun (Camb). 2017 Jan 10;53(5):979-982. doi: 10.1039/c6cc09081h. PubMed 28044150.
Backbone
  Vector backbone: pEGFP
  Vector type: Mammalian Expression
Growth in bacteria
  Bacterial resistance: Kanamycin, 50 μg/mL
  Growth temperature: 37°C
  Growth strain: DH5alpha
  Copy number: High Copy
Gene/Insert
  Gene/Insert name: mGarnet2-alpha-tubulin
  Insert size (bp): 2082
  Promoter: CMV
  Cloning method: Unknown
  Sequencing primers: 5′ CMV-F
Terms and licenses: Academic/Nonprofit Terms; Industry Terms: Not Available to Industry
How to cite: mGarnet2-alpha-tubulin was a gift from Ulrich Nienhaus (Addgene plasmid # 104318 ; http://n2t.net/addgene:104318 ; RRID:Addgene_104318)
