>Addgene plasmid #104318 | mGarnet2-alpha-tubulin | depositor partial sequence | sequence record 197480 | mGarnet2
ATGAACAGCCTGATCAAAGAAAACATGCGGATGAAGGTGGTGCTGGAAGGCAGCGTGAACGGCCACCAGT
TCAAGTGCACCGGCGAGGGCGAGGGCAACCCCTACATGGGCACCCAGACCATGCGGATCAAAGTGATCGA
GGGCGGACCTCTGCCCTTCGCCTTCGACATCCTGGCCACATCCTTCATGTACGGCAGCAAGACCTTCATC
AAGTACCCCAAGGGCATCCCCGATTTCTTCAAGCAGAGCTTCCCCGAGGGCTTCACCTGGGAGAGAGTGA
CCAGATACGAGGACGGCGGCGTGATCACCGTGATGCAGGACACCAGCCTGGAAGATGGCTGCCTGGTGTA
CCATGCCCAGCTCAGGGGCGTGAATTTTCCCAGCAACGGCGCCGTGATGCAGAAGAAAACCAAGGGCTGG
GAGCCCAACACCGAGATGATGTACCCCGCTGACGGCGGACTGAGAGGCTACAACCACATGGCCCTGAAGG
TGGACGGCGGAGGGCACCTGCACTGCAGCCTGGTGACCACCTACCGGTCCAAGAAAACCGTGGGCAACAT
CAAGATGCCCGGCATCCACGCCGTGGACCGGCGGCTGGAAAGGCTGGAAGAGTCCGACAACGAGATGTTC
GTGGTGCAGCGGGAGCACGCCGTGGCCAAGTTCGCCGGCCTGGGCGGAGGGTGA
